Addgene plasmid #87110: pCAGmCherry-gRNA
Purpose: (Empty Backbone) gRNA cloning vector with CAGmCherry
Depositing lab: Juan Belmonte. Depositing organization: Salk Institute for Biological Studies. Publication: In vivo genome editing via CRISPR/Cas9 mediated homology-independent targeted integration. Suzuki K, Tsunekawa Y, Hernandez-Benitez R, Wu J, Zhu J, Kim EJ, Hatanaka F, Yamamoto M, Araoka T, Li Z, Kurita M, Hishida T, Li M, Aizawa E, Guo S, Chen S, Goebl A, Soligalla RD, Qu J, Jiang T, Fu X, Jafari M, Esteban CR, Berggren WT, Lajara J, Nunez-Delicado E, Guillen P, Campistol JM, Matsuzaki F, Liu GH, Magistretti P, Zhang K, Callaway EM, Zhang K, Belmonte JC. Nature. 2016 Dec 1;540(7631):144-149. doi: 10.1038/nature20565. Epub 2016 Nov 16. PubMed 27851729.
Backbone
  Vector backbone: pCAGmCherry
  Vector type: Mammalian Expression, CRISPR
Growth in bacteria
  Bacterial resistance: Ampicillin, 100 μg/mL
  Growth temperature: 37°C
  Growth strain: NEB Stable
  Copy number: High Copy
Gene/Insert
  Gene/Insert name: None
Terms and licenses: Academic/Nonprofit Terms; Industry Terms: Not Available to Industry
Depositor comments: The protocol of cloning of sgRNA follow Addgene 41824.
How to cite: pCAGmCherry-gRNA was a gift from Juan Belmonte (Addgene plasmid # 87110 ; http://n2t.net/addgene:87110 ; RRID:Addgene_87110)
