[The description below was written by a language model from this plasmid's Addgene catalogue record and pLannotate feature annotations shown in this document.]
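Description:
pCAGmCherry-gRNA is an empty mammalian-expression/CRISPR backbone of about 5.6 kb, built on pCAGmCherry and intended for cloning a single guide RNA alongside a red fluorescent marker. It is propagated in E. coli as a high-copy plasmid through a ColE1/pUC-type origin and is selected with ampicillin via the β-lactamase gene and its native promoter. No gene insert is recorded, consistent with its status as a cloning vector.

The plasmid carries two independent mammalian expression units. The first is a CAG cassette, made up of the CMV immediate-early enhancer, the chicken β-actin promoter and a chimeric β-actin/β-globin intron. It drives strong constitutive expression of codon-optimised mCherry and is terminated by rabbit β-globin 3′ sequence and polyadenylation signal; the short "HBB" fragment annotated there is most plausibly part of this globin 3′ region rather than a functional coding sequence. The second unit is a human U6 RNA polymerase III promoter directly followed by the Streptococcus pyogenes Cas9 guide RNA scaffold, annotated only as a fragment. It is flanked by partial attB1 and attB2 sites that appear to be remnants of the source gRNA cloning vector. The depositor notes that guide insertion follows the procedure used for that earlier gRNA vector. Small lac promoter/operator, lacI and RSF origin fragments appear to be backbone remnants with no stated function.

The plasmid encodes no Cas9, so the nuclease must be supplied separately. mCherry fluorescence marks the cells that received the guide plasmid. The associated publication concerns in vivo genome editing by CRISPR/Cas9-mediated homology-independent targeted integration.
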