Features (pLannotate 1.2.2; 19 found; start..end, strand, type, name):
     42..629     -  rep_origin     ori: high-copy-number ColE1/pMB1/pBR322/pUC origin of replication
    801..1661    -  CDS            AmpR: β-lactamase; bla; confers resistance to ampicillin, carbenicillin, and related antibiotics
   1662..1766    -  promoter       AmpR promoter: bla
   1797..2176    +  enhancer       CMV enhancer: human cytomegalovirus immediate early enhancer
   2178..2455    +  promoter       chicken β-actin promoter: No description available
   2456..3468    +  intron         chimeric intron: chimera between introns from chicken β-actin and rabbit β-globin
   3558..4265    +  CDS            mCherry: monomeric derivative of DsRed fluorescent protein (Shaner et al., 2004) mammalian codon-optimized
   4274..4351    +  CDS            HBB (fragment): HBB_PONPY - Experimental evidence at transcript level: Swiss-Prot protein existence level 2. Involved in oxygen transport from the lung to the various peripheral tissues. From Pongo pygmaeus (Bornean orangutan).
   4422..4473    +  polyA_signal   β-globin poly(A) signal (fragment): rabbit β-globin polyadenylation signal (Gil and Proudfoot, 1987)
   4892..4908    -  protein_bind   lac operator: The lac repressor binds to the lac operator to inhibit transcription in E. coli. This inhibition can be relieved by adding lactose or isopropyl-β-D-thiogalactopyranoside (IPTG). lac repressor encoded by lacI
   4916..4946    -  promoter       lac promoter: promoter for the E. coli lac operon
   4961..4982    -  protein_bind   CAP binding site: CAP binding activates transcription in the presence of cAMP. E. coli catabolite activator protein
   4995..5034    -  CDS            lacI (fragment): lac repressor; lacI; The lac repressor binds to the lac operator to inhibit transcription in E. coli. This inhibition can be relieved by adding lactose or isopropyl-β-D-thiogalactopyranoside (IPTG).
   5040..5057    +  protein_bind   attB1 (fragment): mutant version of attB; recombination site for the Gateway® BP reaction BP Clonase™
   5109..5338    +  promoter       U6 promoter: RNA polymerase III promoter for human U6 snRNA
   5339..5394    +  misc_RNA       gRNA scaffold (fragment): guide RNA scaffold for the Streptococcus pyogenes CRISPR/Cas9 system
   5406..5427    -  protein_bind   attB2 (fragment): mutant version of attB; recombination site for the Gateway® BP reaction BP Clonase™
   5441..5495    -  CDS            lacI (fragment): lac repressor; lacI; The lac repressor binds to the lac operator to inhibit transcription in E. coli. This inhibition can be relieved by adding lactose or isopropyl-β-D-thiogalactopyranoside (IPTG).
   5497..5630    -  rep_origin     RSF ori (fragment): Plasmids containing the RSF 1030 origin of replication can be propagated in E. coli cells that contain additional plasmids with compatible origins.
>Addgene plasmid #87110 | pCAGmCherry-gRNA | depositor full sequence | sequence record 169989 | Full Sequence
CAAAAGGCCAGGAACCGTAAAAAGGCCGCGTTGCTGGCGTTTTTCCATAGGCTCCGCCCCCCTGACGAGC
ATCACAAAAATCGACGCTCAAGTCAGAGGTGGCGAAACCCGACAGGACTATAAAGATACCAGGCGTTTCC
CCCTGGAAGCTCCCTCGTGCGCTCTCCTGTTCCGACCCTGCCGCTTACCGGATACCTGTCCGCCTTTCTC
CCTTCGGGAAGCGTGGCGCTTTCTCATAGCTCACGCTGTAGGTATCTCAGTTCGGTGTAGGTCGTTCGCT
CCAAGCTGGGCTGTGTGCACGAACCCCCCGTTCAGCCCGACCGCTGCGCCTTATCCGGTAACTATCGTCT
TGAGTCCAACCCGGTAAGACACGACTTATCGCCACTGGCAGCAGCCACTGGTAACAGGATTAGCAGAGCG
AGGTATGTAGGCGGTGCTACAGAGTTCTTGAAGTGGTGGCCTAACTACGGCTACACTAGAAGACAGTATT
TGGTATCTGCGCTCTGCTGAAGCCAGTTACCTTCGGAAAAAGAGTTGGTAGCTCTTGATCCGGCAAACAA
ACCACCGCTGGTAGCGGTGGTTTTTTTGTTTGCAAGCAGCAGATTACGCGCAGAAAAAAAGGATCTCAAG
AAGATCCTTTGATCTTTTCTACGGGGTCTGACGCTCAGTGGAACGAAAACTCACGTTAAGGGATTATTGG
TCATGAGATTATCAAAAAGGATCTTCACCTAGATCCTTTTAAATTAAAAATGAAGTTTTAAATCAATCTA
AAGTATATATGAGTAAACTTGGTCTGACAGTTACCAATGCTTAATCAGTGAGGCACCTATCTCAGCGATC
TGTCTATTTCGTTCATCCATAGTTGCCTGACTCCCCGTCGTGTAGATAACTACGATACGGGAGGGCTTAC
CATCTGGCCCCAGTGCTGCAATGATACCGCGAGACCCACGCTCACCGGCTCCAGATTTATCAGCAATAAA
CCAGCCAGCCGGAAGGGCCGAGCGCAGAAGTGGTCCTGCAACTTTATCCGCCTCCATCCAGTCTATTAAT
TGTTGCCGGGAAGCTAGAGTAAGTAGTTCGCCAGTTAATAGTTTGCGCAACGTTGTTGCCATTGCTACAG
GCATCGTGGTGTCACGCTCGTCGTTTGGTATGGCTTCATTCAGCTCCGGTTCCCAACGATCAAGGCGAGT
TACATGATCCCCCATGTTGTGCAAAAAAGCGGTTAGCTCCTTCGGTCCTCCGATCGTTGTCAGAAGTAAG
TTGGCCGCAGTGTTATCACTCATGGTTATGGCAGCACTGCATAATTCTCTTACTGTCATGCCATCCGTAA
GATGCTTTTCTGTGACTGGTGAGTACTCAACCAAGTCATTCTGAGAATAGTGTATGCGGCGACCGAGTTG
CTCTTGCCCGGCGTCAATACGGGATAATACCGCGCCACATAGCAGAACTTTAAAAGTGCTCATCATTGGA
AAACGTTCTTCGGGGCGAAAACTCTCAAGGATCTTACCGCTGTTGAGATCCAGTTCGATGTAACCCACTC
GTGCACCCAACTGATCTTCAGCATCTTTTACTTTCACCAGCGTTTCTGGGTGAGCAAAAACAGGAAGGCA
AAATGCCGCAAAAAAGGGAATAAGGGCGACACGGAAATGTTGAATACTCATACTCTTCCTTTTTCAATAT
TATTGAAGCATTTATCAGGGTTATTGTCTCATGAGCGGATACATATTTGAATGTATTTAGAAAAATAAAC
AAATAGGGGTTCCGCGCACATTTCCCCGAAAAGTGCCACCTGGGTCGACATTGATTATTGACTAGTTATT
AATAGTAATCAATTACGGGGTCATTAGTTCATAGCCCATATATGGAGTTCCGCGTTACATAACTTACGGT
AAATGGCCCGCCTGGCTGACCGCCCAACGACCCCCGCCCATTGACGTCAATAATGACGTATGTTCCCATA
GTAACGCCAATAGGGACTTTCCATTGACGTCAATGGGTGGAGTATTTACGGTAAACTGCCCACTTGGCAG
TACATCAAGTGTATCATATGCCAAGTACGCCCCCTATTGACGTCAATGACGGTAAATGGCCCGCCTGGCA
TTATGCCCAGTACATGACCTTATGGGACTTTCCTACTTGGCAGTACATCTACGTATTAGTCATCGCTATT
ACCATGGTCGAGGTGAGCCCCACGTTCTGCTTCACTCTCCCCATCTCCCCCCCCTCCCCACCCCCAATTT
TGTATTTATTTATTTTTTAATTATTTTGTGCAGCGATGGGGGCGGGGGGGGGGGGGGGGCGCGCGCCAGG
CGGGGCGGGGCGGGGCGAGGGGCGGGGCGGGGCGAGGCGGAGAGGTGCGGCGGCAGCCAATCAGAGCGGC
GCGCTCCGAAAGTTTCCTTTTATGGCGAGGCGGCGGCGGCGGCGGCCCTATAAAAAGCGAAGCGCGCGGC
GGGCGGGAGTCGCTGCGTTGCCTTCGCCCCGTGCCCCGCTCCGCGCCGCCTCGCGCCGCCCGCCCCGGCT
CTGACTGACCGCGTTACTCCCACAGGTGAGCGGGCGGGACGGCCCTTCTCCTCCGGGCTGTAATTAGCGC
TTGGTTTAATGACGGCTCGTTTCTTTTCTGTGGCTGCGTGAAAGCCTTAAAGGGCTCCGGGAGGGCCCTT
TGTGCGGGGGGGAGCGGCTCGGGGGGTGCGTGCGTGTGTGTGTGCGTGGGGAGCGCCGCGTGCGGCCCGC
GCTGCCCGGCGGCTGTGAGCGCTGCGGGCGCGGCGCGGGGCTTTGTGCGCTCCGCGTGTGCGCGAGGGGA
GCGCGGCCGGGGGCGGTGCCCCGCGGTGCGGGGGGGCTGCGAGGGGAACAAAGGCTGCGTGCGGGGTGTG
TGCGTGGGGGGGTGAGCAGGGGGTGTGGGCGCGGCGGTCGGGCTGTAACCCCCCCCTGCACCCCCCTCCC
CGAGTTGCTGAGCACGGCCCGGCTTCGGGTGCGGGGCTCCGTACGGGGCGTGGCGCGGGGCTCGCCGTGC
CGGGCGGGGGGTGGCGGCAGGTGGGGGTGCCGGGCGGGGCGGGGCCGCCTCGGGCCGGGGAGGGCTCGGG
GGAGGGGCGCGGCGGCCCCCGGAGCGCCGGCGGCTGTCGAGGCGCGGCGAGCCGCAGCCATTGCCTTTTA
TGGTAATCGTGCGAGAGGGCGCAGGGACTTCCTTTGTCCCAAATCTGTGCGGAGCCGAAATCTGGGAGGC
GCCGCCGCACCCCCTCTAGCGGGCGCGGGGCGAAGCGGTGCGGCGCCGGCAGGAAGGAAATGGGCGGGGA
GGGCCTTCGTGCGTCGCCGCGCCGCCGTCCCCTTCTCCCTCTCCAGCCTCGGGGCTGTCCGCGGGGGGAC
GGCTGCCTTCGGGGGGGACGGGGCAGGGCGGGGTTCGGCTTCTGGCGTGTGACCGGCGGCTCTAGAGCCT
CTGCTAACCATGTTCATGCCTTCTTCTTTTTCCTACAGCTCCTGGGCAACGTGCTGGTTATTGTGCTGTC
TCATCATTTTGGCAAAGAATTGCTCGAGATGTATCCGTATGATGTGCCGGATTATGCGGTGAGCAAGGGC
GAGGAGGATAACATGGCCATCATCAAGGAGTTCATGCGCTTCAAGGTGCACATGGAGGGCTCCGTGAACG
GCCACGAGTTCGAGATCGAGGGCGAGGGCGAGGGCCGCCCCTACGAGGGCACCCAGACCGCCAAGCTGAA
GGTGACCAAGGGTGGCCCCCTGCCCTTCGCCTGGGACATCCTGTCCCCTCAGTTCATGTACGGCTCCAAG
GCCTACGTGAAGCACCCCGCCGACATCCCCGACTACTTGAAGCTGTCCTTCCCCGAGGGCTTCAAGTGGG
AGCGCGTGATGAACTTCGAGGACGGCGGCGTGGTGACCGTGACCCAGGACTCCTCCCTGCAGGACGGCGA
GTTCATCTACAAGGTGAAGCTGCGCGGCACCAACTTCCCCTCCGACGGCCCCGTAATGCAGAAGAAGACC
ATGGGCTGGGAGGCCTCCTCCGAGCGGATGTACCCCGAGGACGGCGCCCTGAAGGGCGAGATCAAGCAGA
GGCTGAAGCTGAAGGACGGCGGCCACTACGACGCTGAGGTCAAGACCACCTACAAGGCCAAGAAGCCCGT
GCAGCTGCCCGGCGCCTACAACGTCAACATCAAGTTGGACATCACCTCCCACAACGAGGACTACACCATC
GTGGAACAGTACGAACGCGCCGAGGGCCGCCACTCCACCGGCGGCATGGACGAGCTGTACAAGTAAGCGG
CCGCAATTCACTCCTCAGGTGCAGGCTGCCTATCAGAAGGTGGTGGCTGGTGTGGCCAATGCCCTGGCTC
ACAAATACCACTGAGATCTTTTTCCCTCTGCCAAAAATTATGGGGACATCATGAAGCCCCTTGAGCATCT
GACTTCTGGCTAATAAAGGAAATTTATTTTCATTGCAATAGTGTGTTGGAATTTTTTGTGTCTATCACTC
GGAAGGACATATGGGAGGGCAAATCATTTAAAACATCAGAATGAGTATTTGGTTTAGAGTTTGGCAACAT
ATGCCCATATGCTGGCTGCCATGAACAAAGGTTGGCTATAAAGAGGTCATCAGTATATGAAACAGCCCCC
TGCTGTCCATTCCTTATTCCATAGAAAAGCCTTGACTTGAGGTTAGATTTTTTTTATATTTTGTTTTGTG
TTATTTTTTTCTTTAACATCCCTAAAATTTTCCTTACATGTTTTACTAGCCAGATTTTTCCTCCTCTCCT
GACTACTCCCAGTCATAGCTGTCCCTCTTCTCTTATGGAGATCCCTCGACCTGCACCGTCGACCAGCTGG
TCGACGGTGCACCGTCGACCAGCTTGGCGTAATCATGGTCATAGCTGTTTCCTGTGTGAAATTGTTATCC
GCTCACAATTCCACACAACATACGAGCCGGAAGCATAAAGTGTAAAGCCTGGGGTGCCTAATGAGTGAGC
TAACTCACATTAATTGCGTTGCGCTCACTGCCCGCTTTCCAGTCGGGAAACCTGTCGTGCCAGCGGATCT
GTACAAAAAAGCAGGCTTTAAAGGAACCAATTCAGTCGACTGGATCCGGTACCAAGGTCGGGCAGGAAGA
GGGCCTATTTCCCATGATTCCTTCATATTTGCATATACGATACAAGGCTGTTAGAGAGATAATTAGAATT
AATTTGACTGTAAACACAAAGATATTAGTACAAAATACGTGACGTAGAAAGTAATAATTTCTTGGGTAGT
TTGCAGTTTTAAAATTATGTTTTAAAATGGACTATCATATGCTTACCGTAACTTGAAAGTATTTCGATTT
CTTGGCTTTATATATCTTAAGTTAAAATAAGGCTAGTCCGTTATCAACTTGAAAAAGTGGCACCGAGTCG
GTGCTTTTTTTCTAGACCCAGCTTTCTTGTACAAAGTTGGCATTAGATCCGCTGCATTAATGAATCGGCC
AACGCGCGGGGAGAGGCGGTTTGCGTATTGGGCGCTCTTCCGCTTCCTCGCTCACTGACTCGCTGCGCTC
GGTCGTTCGGCTGCGGCGAGCGGTATCAGCTCACTCAAAGGCGGTAATACGGTTATCCACAGAATCAGGG
GATAACGCAGGAAAGAACATGTGAGCAAAAGGCCAG
