>Addgene plasmid #87110 | pCAGmCherry-gRNA | addgene partial sequence | sequence record 174889 | Addgene NGS Result
GGCTCGGGGGAGGGGCGCGGCGGCCCCCGGAGCGCCGGCGGCTGTCGAGGCGCGGCGAGCCGCAGCCATT
GCCTTTTATGGTAATCGTGCGAGAGGGCGCAGGGACTTCCTTTGTCCCAAATCTGTGCGGAGCCGAAATC
TGGGAGGCGCCGCCGCACCCCCTCTAGCGGGCGCGGGGCGAAGCGGTGCGGCGCCGGCAGGAAGGAAATG
GGCGGGGAGGGCCTTCGTGCGTCGCCGCGCCGCCGTCCCCTTCTCCCTCTCCAGCCTCGGGGCTGTCCGC
GGGGGGACGGCTGCCTTCGGGGGGGACGGGGCAGGGCGGGGTTCGGCTTCTGGCGTGTGACCGGCGGCTC
TAGAGCCTCTGCTAACCATGTTCATGCCTTCTTCTTTTTCCTACAGCTCCTGGGCAACGTGCTGGTTATT
GTGCTGTCTCATCATTTTGGCAAAGAATTGCTCGAGATGTATCCGTATGATGTGCCGGATTATGCGGTGA
GCAAGGGCGAGGAGGATAACATGGCCATCATCAAGGAGTTCATGCGCTTCAAGGTGCACATGGAGGGCTC
CGTGAACGGCCACGAGTTCGAGATCGAGGGCGAGGGCGAGGGCCGCCCCTACGAGGGCACCCAGACCGCC
AAGCTGAAGGTGACCAAGGGTGGCCCCCTGCCCTTCGCCTGGGACATCCTGTCCCCTCAGTTCATGTACG
GCTCCAAGGCCTACGTGAAGCACCCCGCCGACATCCCCGACTACTTGAAGCTGTCCTTCCCCGAGGGCTT
CAAGTGGGAGCGCGTGATGAACTTCGAGGACGGCGGCGTGGTGACCGTGACCCAGGACTCCTCCCTGCAG
GACGGCGAGTTCATCTACAAGGTGAAGCTGCGCGGCACCAACTTCCCCTCCGACGGCCCCGTAATGCAGA
AGAAGACCATGGGCTGGGAGGCCTCCTCCGAGCGGATGTACCCCGAGGACGGCGCCCTGAAGGGCGAGAT
CAAGCAGAGGCTGAAGCTGAAGGACGGCGGCCACTACGACGCTGAGGTCAAGACCACCTACAAGGCCAAG
AAGCCCGTGCAGCTGCCCGGCGCCTACAACGTCAACATCAAGTTGGACATCACCTCCCACAACGAGGACT
ACACCATCGTGGAACAGTACGAACGCGCCGAGGGCCGCCACTCCACCGGCGGCATGGACGAGCTGTACAA
GTAAGCGGCCGCAATTCACTCCTCAGGTGCAGGCTGCCTATCAGAAGGTGGTGGCTGGTGTGGCCAATGC
CCTGGCTCACAAATACCACTGAGATCTTTTTCCCTCTGCCAAAAATTATGGGGACATCATGAAGCCCCTT
GAGCATCTGACTTCTGGCTAATAAAGGAAATTTATTTTCATTGCAATAGTGTGTTGGAATTTTTTGTGTC
TCTCACTCGGAAGGACATATGGGAGGGCAAATCATTTAAAACATCAGAATGAGTATTTGGTTTAGAGTTT
GGCAACATATGCCCATATGCTGGCTGCCATGAACAAAGGTTGGCTATAAAGAGGTCATCAGTATATGAAA
CAGCCCCCTGCTGTCCATTCCTTATTCCATAGAAAAGCCTTGACTTGAGGTTAGATTTTTTTTATATTTT
GTTTTGTGTTATTTTTTTCTTTAACATCCCTAAAATTTTCCTTACATGTTTTACTAGCCAGATTTTTCCT
CCTCTCCTGACTACTCCCAGTCATAGCTGTCCCTCTTCTCTTATGGAGATCCCTCGACCTGCACCGTCGA
CCAGCTGGTCGACGGTGCACCGTCGACCAGCTTGGCGTAATCATGGTCATAGCTGTTTCCTGTGTGAAAT
TGTTATCCGCTCACAATTCCACACAACATACGAGCCGGAAGCATAAAGTGTAAAGCCTGGGGTGCCTAAT
GAGTGAGCTAACTCACATTAATTGCGTTGCGCTCACTGCCCGCTTTCCAGTCGGGAAACCTGTCGTGCCA
GCGGATCTGTACAAAAAAGCAGGCTTTAAAGGAACCAATTCAGTCGACTGGATCCGGTACCAAGGTCGGG
CAGGAAGAGGGCCTATTTCCCATGATTCCTTCATATTTGCATATACGATACAAGGCTGTTAGAGAGATAA
TTAGAATTAATTTGACTGTAAACACAAAGATATTAGTACAAAATACGTGACGTAGAAAGTAATAATTTCT
TGGGTAGTTTGCAGTTTTAAAATTATGTTTTAAAATGGACTATCATATGCTTACCGTAACTTGAAAGTAT
TTCGATTTCTTGGCTTTATATATCTTAAGTTAAAATAAGGCTAGTCCGTTATCAACTTGAAAAAGTGGCA
CCGAGTCGGTGCTTTTTTTCTAGACCCAGCTTTCTTGTACAAAGTTGGCATTAGATCCGCTGCATTAATG
AATCGGCCAACGCGCGGGGAGAGGCGGTTTGCGTATTGGGCGCTCTTCCGCTTCCTCGCTCACTGACTCG
CTGCGCTCGGTCGTTCGGCTGCGGCGAGCGGTATCAGCTCACTCAAAGGCGGTAATACGGTTATCCACAG
AATCAGGGGATAACGCAGGAAAGAACATGTGAGCAAAAGGCCAGCAAAAGGCCAGGAACCGTAAAAAGGC
CGCGTTGCTGGCGTTTTTCCATAGGCTCCGCCCCCCTGACGAGCATCACAAAAATCGACGCTCAAGTCAG
AGGTGGCGAAACCCGACAGGACTATAAAGATACCAGGCGTTTCCCCCTGGAAGCTCCCTCGTGCGCTCTC
CTGTTCCGACCCTGCCGCTTACCGGATACCTGTCCGCCTTTCTCCCTTCGGGAAGCGTGGCGCTTTCTCA
TAGCTCACGCTGTAGGTATCTCAGTTCGGTGTAGGTCGTTCGCTCCAAGCTGGGCTGTGTGCACGAACCC
CCCGTTCAGCCCGACCGCTGCGCCTTATCCGGTAACTATCGTCTTGAGTCCAACCCGGTAAGACACGACT
TATCGCCACTGGCAGCAGCCACTGGTAACAGGATTAGCAGAGCGAGGTATGTAGGCGGTGCTACAGAGTT
CTTGAAGTGGTGGCCTAACTACGGCTACACTAGAAGAACAGTATTTGGTATCTGCGCTCTGCTGAAGCCA
GTTACCTTCGGAAAAAGAGTTGGTAGCTCTTGATCCGGCAAACAAACCACCGCTGGTAGCGGTGGTTTTT
TTGTTTGCAAGCAGCAGATTACGCGCAGAAAAAAAGGATCTCAAGAAGATCCTTTGATCTTTTCTACGGG
GTCTGACGCTCAGTGGAACGAAAACTCACGTTAAGGGATTTTGGTCATGAGATTATCAAAAAGGATCTTC
ACCTAGATCCTTTTAAATTAAAAATGAAGTTTTAAATCAATCTAAAGTATATATGAGTAAACTTGGTCTG
ACAGTTACCAATGCTTAATCAGTGAGGCACCTATCTCAGCGATCTGTCTATTTCGTTCATCCATAGTTGC
CTGACTCCCCGTCGTGTAGATAACTACGATACGGGAGGGCTTACCATCTGGCCCCAGTGCTGCAATGATA
CCGCGAGACCCACGCTCACCGGCTCCAGATTTATCAGCAATAAACCAGCCAGCCGGAAGGGCCGAGCGCA
GAAGTGGTCCTGCAACTTTATCCGCCTCCATCCAGTCTATTAATTGTTGCCGGGAAGCTAGAGTAAGTAG
TTCGCCAGTTAATAGTTTGCGCAACGTTGTTGCCATTGCTACAGGCATCGTGGTGTCACGCTCGTCGTTT
GGTATGGCTTCATTCAGCTCCGGTTCCCAACGATCAAGGCGAGTTACATGATCCCCCATGTTGTGCAAAA
AAGCGGTTAGCTCCTTCGGTCCTCCGATCGTTGTCAGAAGTAAGTTGGCCGCAGTGTTATCACTCATGGT
TATGGCAGCACTGCATAATTCTCTTACTGTCATGCCATCCGTAAGATGCTTTTCTGTGACTGGTGAGTAC
TCAACCAAGTCATTCTGAGAATAGTGTATGCGGCGACCGAGTTGCTCTTGCCCGGCGTCAATACGGGATA
ATACCGCGCCACATAGCAGAACTTTAAAAGTGCTCATCATTGGAAAACGTTCTTCGGGGCGAAAACTCTC
AAGGATCTTACCGCTGTTGAGATCCAGTTCGATGTAACCCACTCGTGCACCCAACTGATCTTCAGCATCT
TTTACTTTCACCAGCGTTTCTGGGTGAGCAAAAACAGGAAGGCAAAATGCCGCAAAAAAGGGAATAAGGG
CGACACGGAAATGTTGAATACTCATACTCTTCCTTTTTCAATATTATTGAAGCATTTATCAGGGTTATTG
TCTCATGAGCGGATACATATTTGAATGTATTTAGAAAAATAAACAAATAGGGGTTCCGCGCACATTTCCC
CGAAAAGTGCCACCTGGGTCGACATTGATTATTGACTAGTTATTAATAGTAATCAATTACGGGGTCATTA
GTTCATAGCCCATATATGGAGTTCCGCGTTACATAACTTACGGTAAATGGCCCGCCTGGCTGACCGCCCA
ACGACCCCCGCCCATTGACGTCAATAATGACGTATGTTCCCATAGTAACGCCAATAGGGACTTTCCATTG
ACGTCAATGGGTGGAGTATTTACGGTAAACTGCCCACTTGGCAGTACATCAAGTGTATCATATGCCAAGT
ACGCCCCCTATTGACGTCAATGACGGTAAATGGCCCGCCTGGCATTATGCCCAGTACATGACCTTATGGG
ACTTTCCTACTTGGCAGTACATCTACGTATTAGTCATCGCTATTACCATGGTCGAGGTGAGCCCCACGTT
CTGCTTCACTCTCCCCATCTCCCCCCCCTCCCCACCCCCAATTTTGTATTTATTTATTTTTTAATTATTT
TGTGCAGCGATGGGGGCGGGGGG
